>Addgene plasmid #42463 | TNKS2A | depositor partial sequence | sequence record 57295 | TNKS2A sequence 687 bps
AAGAGGAGATAATTAATG
[477 nt withheld, positions 19-495]
AGTGCAATGAAAATGGCACATTCTCCTCCAGGTCATCACTCAGTCACTGGTAGGCCCAGTGTAAATGGCC
TAGCATTAGCTGAATATGTTATTTACAGAGGAGAACAGGCTTATCCTGAGTATTTAATTACTTACCAGAT
TATGAGGCCTGAAGGTATGGTCGATGGAGCGCACCATCATCACCACCATTGA
