>Addgene plasmid #42463 | TNKS2A | addgene partial sequence | sequence record 60089 | T7_term
CTCAGCCTTCTTTCGGGCTTTGTTAGCAGCCGGATCTCAGTGGTGGTGGTGGTGGTGCTCGAGTGCGGCC
GCAAGCTTGTCGACGGAGCTCGAATTCGGATCCTCAATGGTGGTGATGATGGTGCGCTCCATCGACCATA
CCTTCAGGCCTCATAATCTGGTAAGTAATTAAATACTCAGGATAAGCCTGTTCTCCTCTGTAAATAACAT
ATTCAGCTAATGCTAGGCCATTTACACTGGGCCTACCAGTGACTGAGTGATGACCTGGAGGAGAATGTGC
CATTTTCATTGCACT
[477 nt withheld, positions 296-772]
CATTAATTATCTCCTCTTTGTGATTCATGATTCATATGTATATCTCCTTCTTAAAGTTAAACAAAATTAT
TTCTAGAGGGGAATTGTTATCCGCTCACAATTCCCCTATAGTGAGTCGTATTAATTTCGCGGGATCGAGA
TCTCGATCCTCTAC
