[The description below was written by a language model from this plasmid's Addgene catalogue record.]
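Description:
TNKS2A is a bacterial expression plasmid built on the pNIC-CH backbone from the Structural Genomics Consortium, carrying a fragment of human TNKS2 (tankyrase 2, also known as PARP5B/ARTD6), a poly(ADP-ribose) polymerase family member. The insert is 687 bp, far shorter than a full-length tankyrase coding sequence, and the record itself cautions that it may not be the full ORF. It is best understood as a domain-level construct designed for crystallography and is linked to a deposited protein structure. The exact domain boundaries are not given in the record, and the mutation field only points to the depositor comments, which list no specific changes.

The fragment was introduced by ligation-independent cloning and is fused to a C-terminal His6 tag, which allows purification of the recombinant protein by immobilised metal affinity chromatography. The promoter is not explicitly stated, but the recommended sequencing primers (T7 forward and T7 terminator) and the suggested use of a DE3 lysogen expression strain supplying rare-codon tRNAs suggest a T7 promoter/terminator expression cassette driven by T7 RNA polymerase in E. coli. The plasmid is maintained at high copy number under kanamycin selection and is propagated in a standard cloning strain separate from the expression host. No feature table accompanies the record, so the origin of replication and other backbone elements are not documented here. The stated use is production of the tankyrase 2 fragment in bacteria for structure determination, and the purified protein could also suit related biochemical work.
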