Addgene plasmid #42463: TNKS2A
Purpose: Bacterial expression for structure determination; may not be full ORF
Depositing lab: Nicola Burgess-Brown. Depositing organization: University of Oxford.
Backbone
  Vector backbone: pNIC-CH
  Backbone manufacturer: SGC
  Vector type: Bacterial Expression
Growth in bacteria
  Bacterial resistance: Kanamycin, 50 μg/mL
  Growth temperature: 37°C
  Growth strain: Mach1 ;
  Copy number: High Copy
Gene/Insert
  Gene/Insert name: TNKS2A (alt names: TNKS2; gi|13376842; PDB:3MHK)
  Species: H. sapiens (human)
  Insert size (bp): 687
  Mutation: See Comments
  Entrez Gene: TNKS2 (a.k.a. ARTD6, PARP-5b, PARP-5c, PARP5B, PARP5C, TANK2, TNKL, pART6)
  Tag / fusion protein: His6 (C terminal on insert)
  Cloning method: Ligation Independent Cloning
  Sequencing primers: 5′ T7; 3′ T7-term
Terms and licenses: Academic/Nonprofit Terms; Industry Terms: Not Available to Industry
Depositor comments: http://www.thesgc.org/structures/3MHK/ Use BL21(DE3)-R3-pRARE2 strain for expression.
How to cite: TNKS2A was a gift from Nicola Burgess-Brown (Addgene plasmid # 42463 ; http://n2t.net/addgene:42463 ; RRID:Addgene_42463)
